>Addgene plasmid #98419 | pYZ166 | depositor full sequence | sequence record 180400 | pYZ166 sequence 8093 bps
AGCGCCCAATACGCAAACCGCCTCTCCCCGCGCGTTGGCCGATTCATTAATGCAGCTGGCACGACAGGTT
TCCCGACTGGAAAGCGGGCAGTGAGCGCAACGCAATTAATGTGAGTTAGCTCACTCATTAGGCACCCCAG
GCTTTACACTTTATGCTTCCGGCTCGTATGTTGTGTGGAATTGTGAGCGGATAACAATTTCACACAGGAA
ACAGCTATGACCATGATTACGCCAAGCGCGCAATTAACCCTCACTAAAGGGAACAAAAGCTGGAGCTCCA
CCGCGGTGGCGGCCGCTCTAGAACTAGTCGATCCGCCGGGCTGCAGGAATTCGATATCAAGGTTATCGAT
ACCGTCCACCTCGAGGGGGGGCCCGGTACCCAATTCGCCCTATAGTGAGTCGTATTACGCGCGCTCACTG
GCCGTCGTTTTACAACGTCGTGACTGGGAAAACCCTGGCGTTACCCAACTTAATCGCCTTGCAGCACATC
CCCCTTTCGCCAGCTGGCGTAATAGCGAAGAGGCCCGCACCGATCGCCCTTCCCAACAGTTGCGCAGCCT
GAATGGCGAATGGCGCG
[124 nt withheld, positions 578-701]
C
[91 nt withheld, positions 703-793]
A
[49 nt withheld, positions 795-843]
CCTTTGACGTTGGAGTCCACGTTCTTT
[37 nt withheld, positions 871-907]
ACCCTATCTCGGTCTATTCTTTTGATTTATAAGGGATTTTGCCGATTTCGGCCTATTGGTTAAAAAATGA
GCTGATTTAACAAAAATTTAACGCGAATTTTAACAAAATATTAACGTTTACAATTTAAATTAGCGTAACT
CCTTTACAAAATTAAAAATAACATCTTTTCATTGCTTATCGAACTATACGGAAACACACCAAAAAGGAAG
AAAACGTATTTTAATAAAGAAAGAAGGAATGCAAGCGCAATTAGCGAACACAAAATATATTGGGTACATC
AGAAAAGAAATGTGACGAGTCCGGAAGGGGAAAGGAAAGAGTTATAATTTGTCTAATTGAAACGTTCTAA
TAGGCCAGAAAAGGAAACCTCATTTTTTTGTATAGTATTCCTGCAATACAAGTTTAATAGTTTTTAGTAA
TATCGTATTCTCTTCTTCTGTGCCAACAGTGATACGCAATGCTCCTTCGCAAAGAGGCTCTGTACCTCTA
AATCTAACAACGACTTTGTGCATCGTGGCCATTTGTAAATAAAGATATTTTGCGGCATCGTTACTAGGCT
TACCTCCTTCTGGTCTATCTAAAACCTGAATGAGGATAAAATTTGCATCATAACCACCTATAATCTTGCC
CATTCCTTTAATGGTAGTAAGCTCTTTGCAAAGACGAACTCTTTGCTGTATAATAGCATCTCTATATGTA
TGCATTTTATCAATCGACTGAGGGGATAAAGCATCCAAAGCTAAACGAGAGGTGGGTTCGCTAATGTTAT
AAGGAGCCTTTAATGAGTTCATAATGGTAGCAATAGGTTTACTTGTCAAACAAAATCCGATACGAATACC
TGCTAGACCGAAAGATTTCGAAAGGGTTTGGCAAACAGCAAGGTTTGGATATTCATTGACAAGAGTTAAG
GCAGACATATCGGGAGCAGAGAAATCAATATAGGCCTCATCGACGACAACGATTCCATTCCATGTAGGGT
GCTCCAAAATCTTCTTAATATCCTCCAGTTTAAGAGCCTTAGCTGTTGGATTACCAGGGGAACAAGCAAA
AAAGACTTTGATGGCACTATCTTTAGAAAGTGTTTCGCAAATAGCATCGACGTTCAAATTGAAATCTGGT
TCAAGGAGAACCTTAACAACCTCAACATCGTTGATTTTTGCAGACACCGTATACATTCCGTACGAAGGTG
GACACATCAAAATCTTATCTTTTCCAGGAATACAAGAAATGCGAATTAAGGAGTCAATAATTTCATCGCT
GCCAACACCCATGCAAATGTTATCTGGTGTTAGTGGCTTGGTAATGGAAAGCTCTTTGTTTCTCAAATCA
CATAATCTTTGCTTTACTTCGATCTGTCTAGGATCGGGATAACGATTAAATTCCACACCGTCCACGGAAA
TAACCGAACCATAAGCACATTCATTGGCATCAAGAAGGACACCTTCAGAGAAGTCATCTCTCGCACAGCG
ATAAGGCTGAAGTTCTAAGATATTTTTACGAAGACAAGTATTCAAATCAAACATCGTATCTCTTTCGATG
TGTTTTTGTTAAAGTAAGAAGAAAGCGATCGATGAGATTAATTAATAATTAACCTAAGATGCAGGTGATA
TCTATAAATATATAGTGTGTAGCAATGTGAGTCTTTAATTCATTACAACGTGTATCACCGTGTCATTATA
TCCAATAAATTCAGAAACCTGAAGAGGAAAGAGAAATAAAGCTCGATATGTCTTTCATTTCCAAATACAA
TTATAAGTGCAATAGTAAAGAAAACGTTGAAAGCTTGATAAAAATTTCGTTACTATACTAATGCTGTAAA
GAAAATGCACCATGTCGATCGACTCTAGAGGATCAGAAAATTATCGCCATAAAAGACAGAATAAGTCATC
AGCGGTTGTTTCATTTCCTATATTTTTTTTTTATTTTTTTATTTTTTAATAAGGGAAAATTTAACGTCTA
AGGATACAGAAGATTGTTAGCACATTAAAGTAATAAAGGCTTAAGTAGTAAGTGCCTTAGCATGTTATTG
TATTTCAAAGGACATAATCTAAAATAATAACAATATCATTTCTCACAAGTTATTCAATTTTCTTTTTTTT
TTCTAATAATATCAAGAATGTATTATTTGTTTGACATAAGTCAACTAATTTATTTAATATGCTGGATTAA
TCTTGCAGACATGTAAATTAACAAGTTTTAGTCAAATAACGTTGAAGTTTCAATGAACTCAAATAATTTC
TCTTTTTTTTTATATAACCATAAGTCTAATCTGATTTATATTTTCCGCAGGGATCAACTGAAGTTATGAC
ATTTGGATTGGATCACTTATAACCTTGGTCGCCAAATAATACAAAAATCAGCGTTATAAAACAAAGAAGG
TTTTTGTTAAGAAATTAATCCTCTTTCTTGATAAGAAAGTTGAACCGAAATTGCAGATACTGATATATGA
AAATAATACCCACAATTTTGGGAATAGCGCAAGCCTCAATTTAAACAATAGGTGAGGACACATGATAATG
ACCTCAATGATTGTTAGAAGAAAAGAGCCTCATTACAAAATCGAAAAATGAATGGTTGGGTACAAGTTTC
CAAAACATGGTAAAGTGGACTTTGCGTATGAGACGTAAATAGAAAAAAACACTTGTTATATGTTTTCTAG
AATTATTGTTGTCTCTTTATGGTTGGATGATGCAAAATAGTAATTTCGGTTAGTTGCTGTAAAACACCAC
GAGACAAATAGATATGGATATTTATTAAATCAGGAAAAACGTAACTCTCGGCTACTGGATGGTTCAGTCA
CCCAACGATTACTGGGGAGAGAAAACAGGGCAAAAGCAAAGCTTAAAGGAATCCGATTGTCATTCGGCAA
TGTGCAGCGAAACTAAAAACCGGATAATGGACCTGTTAATCGAAACATTGAAGATAAAGGAAGAGGAATC
CTGGCATATCATCAATTGAATAAGTTGAATTAATTATTTCAATCTCATTCTCACTTTCTGACTTATAGTC
GCTTTGTTAAATCATATGTCGACTCTAGAGGATCCCCGGGTAAAAGGAATGTCTCCCTTGCCAGTACTGC
TAGGGTTTTTCTTTCAAACTATGGAAGCCCATTCAAGCTGCATATTACGATTTTGTTTTTCGCTTTTAGA
AAGTGGTTTAGATGAGATAATAGAAAAATTCTTGATCTCCGACAACGAGTACTTTTATTTTTTTTGCTAA
TCACTTTACTCAATATTAGCTCGAAATCGTAGAAACGTAGACGGGTGCGGGATACCGAGTGGTGTAGTTA
AGAATTTTTATAAACCACGTGGCCCAAAAATATGAACCCAAAACGTTTATACATGAGTATACTTTAAGAA
GGCTATACCCCTTCGTGTTAGATGTAGTTTTAGCTACCCAACCCGAGTCTATGAGCTTGACTTCAGATGT
AGAAGGCATTAAATCGTTTTGAATATTAATTAAAAAACGATGAAAATTAAATATTTAAAAGCAATCATAC
GCTGAAAATTTAGTGCTGTGGCTAATCCTTCAACATGGAAATGCCATAAAAGTGACTTTGACAAAAAAAA
AAGTATATACAGGTAGTAAACTCATCTACTTCATTGACTTTGTTTACAGCATGTGGAAGGAGGAATATTT
ATTGCTAAATCGTAGTTTAACATTCAATAAGTAATACTATTGAAATTCGACAAGATTGGCCGCATGGATG
AAAAAGAGGCATTTTGCTTTGGGAGAATTAGTTCAAATTAGAACTGAAAAAAAAAACTTTACGAGGCAAA
AATGTCGGATTGAGATCGTAAAAGTTCGCTCGTCGTCTTTTGCTTTGTGATTGTTTTCATGGATACATCT
TGCTGGATATTTAAATTTTAGTACTATGTATAAGATATTCTATAAATGTTTTATCACCCAAACCTGTTAG
CGCCTTCTTAATTCTATTCAATCTGGCTTTTGCTCTGAGACTACTTCTTGGACTTTCACTACTTGTTAGT
TATACGGAATTTGTGTAATTAGAAGTGAAATAATCCTTTCTATTAGTAATGCGAGCTGCAATTCGAGTCT
AACTCCTTAACCACTCGGACATAGTGACTTATCTGACACTCATTGTAAATTAATATATATATAGGCATTT
TGTTTAGTTAAAGGTACTTAAGTAATTAGTATAAACGAACCAATTTTATAATCAGGAAGTTAAGTGAATG
GTAGCACATGTCGTAAAAATTGTGAATTTTTATTGAATAATATTTTAAATACAAGCCTTTCTAGACTAGG
TATACTCATAAACATATATGAGCAAAAGGATAGAGGAGATTACATTGCATCTTCTACAAATTTATTTATT
GCCCTTTACTGAAAAATTAAATAATGAGTACTAAATGATAAAAAGCGCTCAGTACAAGAAAGATTGCAAA
AATATTGCATTCTTCATGAATTAAAGTTGCATATAAGGCATATTGAAAGTAATAGTACTAAAACAGCAGT
TAGCGAAAATTAATAGAATTATATTCGCAAGACAATTGTGACATTAAATTAAAAAATTGTAGAATTTTTA
CTATCCTCTTTAACGCCATGAGCCTTTATAAAAAGGTTAAATTAGTTTTAACATTCTTTTTTTGAGTAAG
AGTTTACAATTTATCAAAACCTGTGTTATTATATTCATTAGTTTCAATTTATTAGCATCTAGAGAAAAAT
CAATTGGCAGTTACATTGTTGGAATTTATGAAGAAAAAGAATCTACAACGGAGAATAAGTTGCTGATCGC
TTTCCCTAAAATTGTATATTTTGCTGAGCTTATTTTGACATTTCGTTGAAGTTTTCTCTAATTCGCATTC
ATTTTAAGTAAAACAATGAGAAATAAAATTACAAAAAATACAAATTAAAATACAATTTTTAGCTATAATT
ATAGACGATGCCCTTGTATCCCATTCTGTCTCGCTTGCCCCTACTTTTTATCTTTTATATACCATAATGA
ACGCTGCCGCTACTAACCATACCCCGATTTTACATTTCGGACTCCCAAGGACGTACAAAATAGAAAACTA
TAGAAAAAAATAATCAGAAAATAGCATGTCATCTCTTTGTAAAACGCGTTTGCAAGAAGAAAGGAAACAA
TGGAGAAGAGATCATCCATTTGTATGTAAATTTTAGTAAACTTGAAGAAATCACTAACAACTTCTCTTAC
TTAGGGATTCTATGCAAAACCTTGTAAATCATCTGATGGAGGACTCGATTTAATGAATTGGAAGGTTGGA
TTTCCAGGTGGCACTTTTCGGGGAAATGTGCGCGGAACCCCTATTTGTTTATTTTTCTAAATACATTCAA
ATATGTATCCGCTCATGAGACAATAACCCTGATAAATGCTTCAATAATATTGAAAAAGGAAGAGTATGAG
TATTCAACATTTCCGTGTCGCCCTTATTCCCTTTTTTGCGGCATTTTGCCTTCCTGTTTTTGCTCACCCA
GAAACGCTGGTGAAAGTAAAAGATGCTGAAGATCAGTTGGGTGCACGAGTGGGTTACATCGAACTGGATC
TCAACAGCGGTAAGATCCTTGAGAGTTTTCGCCCCGAAGAACGTTTTCCAATGATGAGCACTTTTAAAGT
TCTGCTATGTGGCGCGGTATTATCCCGTATTGACGCCGGGCAAGAGCAACTCGGTCGCCGCATACACTAT
TCTCAGAATGACTTGGTTGAGTACTCACCAGTCACAGAAAAGCATCTTACGGATGGCATGACAGTAAGAG
AATTATGCAGTGCTGCCATAACCATGAGTGATAACACTGCGGCCAACTTACTTCTGACAACGATCGGAGG
ACCGAAGGAGCTAACCGCTTTTTTGCACAACATGGGGGATCATGTAACTCGCCTTGATCGTTGGGAACCG
GAGCTGAATGAAGCCATACCAAACGACGAGCGTGACACCACGATGCCTGTAGCAATGGCAACAACGTTGC
GCAAACTATTAACTGGCGAACTACTTACTCTAGCTTCCCGGCAACAATTAATAGACTGGATGGAGGCGGA
TAAAGTTGCAGGACCACTTCTGCGCTCGGCCCTTCCGGCTGGCTGGTTTATTGCTGATAAATCTGGAGCC
GGTGAGCGTGGATCTCGCGGTATCATTGCAGCACTGGGGCCAGATGGTAAGCCCTCCCGTATCGTAGTTA
TCTACACGACGGGGAGTCAGGCAACTATGGATGAACGAAATAGACAGATCGCTGAGATAGGTGCCTCACT
GATTAAGCATTGGTAACTGTCAGACCAAGTTTACTCATATATACTTTAGATTGATTTAAAACTTCATTTT
TAATTTAAAAGGATCTAGGTGAAGATCCTTTTTGATAATCTCATGACCAAAATCCCTTAACGTGAGTTTT
CGTTCCACTGAGCGTCAGACCCCGTAGAAAAGATCAAAGGATCTTCTTGAGATCCTTTTTTTCTGCGCGT
AATCTGCTGCTTGCAAACAAAAAAACCACCGCTACCAGCGGTGGTTTGTTTGCCGGATCAAGAGCTACCA
ACTCTTTTTCCGAAGGTAACTGGCTTCAGCAGAGCGCAGATACCAAATACTGTCCTTCTAGTGTAGCCGT
AGTTAGGCCACCACTTCAAGAACTCTGTAGCACCGCCTACATACCTCGCTCTGCTAATCCTGTTACCAGT
GGCTGCTGCCAGTGGCGATAAGTCGTGTCTTACCGGGTTGGACTCAAGACGATAGTTACCGGATAAGGCG
CAGCGGTCGGGCTGAACGGGGGGTTCGTGCACACAGCCCAGCTTGGAGCGAACGACCTACACCGAACTGA
GATACCTACAGCGTGAGCATTGAGAAAGCGCCACGCTTCCCGAAGGGAGAAAGGCGGACAGGTATCCGGT
AAGCGGCAGGGTCGGAACAGGAGAGCGCACGAGGGAGCTTCCAGGGGGAAACGCCTGGTATCTTTATAGT
CCTGTCGGGTTTCGCCACCTCTGACTTGAGCGTCGATTTTTGTGATGCTCGTCAGGGGGGCGGAGCCTAT
GGAAAAACGCCAGCAACGCGGCCTTTTTACGGTTCCTGGCCTTTTGCTGGCCTTTTGCTCACATGTTCTT
TCCTGCGTTATCCCCTGATTCTGTGGATAACCGTATTACCGCCTTTGAGTGAGCTGATACCGCTCGCCGC
AGCCGAACGACCGAGCGCAGCGAGTCAGTGAGCGAGGAAGCGGAAG
Features (pLannotate 1.2.2; 18 found; start..end, strand, type, name):
      2..94      +  CDS            lacI (fragment): lac repressor; lacI; The lac repressor binds to the lac operator to inhibit transcription in E. coli. This inhibition can be relieved by adding lactose or isopropyl-β-D-thiogalactopyranoside (IPTG).
    107..128     +  protein_bind   CAP binding site: CAP binding activates transcription in the presence of cAMP. E. coli catabolite activator protein
    143..173     +  promoter       lac promoter: promoter for the E. coli lac operon
    181..197     +  protein_bind   lac operator: The lac repressor binds to the lac operator to inhibit transcription in E. coli. This inhibition can be relieved by adding lactose or isopropyl-β-D-thiogalactopyranoside (IPTG). lac repressor encoded by lacI
    242..260     +  promoter       T3 promoter: promoter for bacteriophage T3 RNA polymerase
    273..380     +  misc_feature   MCS: pBluescript multiple cloning site
    389..407     -  promoter       T7 promoter: promoter for bacteriophage T7 RNA polymerase
    415..570     +  CDS            lacZα (fragment): LacZα fragment of β-galactosidase; lacZ fragment
    578..1033    +  rep_origin     f1 ori (sequence partly withheld): f1 bacteriophage origin of replication; arrow indicates direction of (+) strand synthesis
   1280..2431    -  CDS            his3: HIS8_SCHPO - Protein inferred from homology: Swiss-Prot protein existence level 3. From Schizosaccharomyces pombe (strain 972 / ATCC 24843) (Fission yeast).
   2771..3931    +  promoter       nmt1 P41 promoter: mutant nmt1 promoter from Schizosaccharomyces pombe, conferring medium strength thiamine-repressible expression
   3935..3959    -  misc_feature   MCS (fragment): pUC18/19 multiple cloning site
   5029..5812    -  rep_origin     ars1: Schizosaccharomyces pombe autonomously replicating sequence ars1
   5973..6038    +  CDS            hus5 (fragment): UBC9_SCHPO - Also known as ubc9. Experimental evidence at protein level: Swiss-Prot protein existence level 1. Catalyzes the covalent attachment of ubiquitin-like protein SUMO/Smt3 to other proteins. Required for efficient recovery from DNA damage or S-phase arrest and normal mitosis. This may be as part of a checkpoint independent recovery process. From Schizosaccharomyces pombe (strain 972 / ATCC 24843) (Fission yeast).
   6092..6166    +  CDS            hus5 (fragment): UBC9_SCHPO - Also known as ubc9. Experimental evidence at protein level: Swiss-Prot protein existence level 1. Catalyzes the covalent attachment of ubiquitin-like protein SUMO/Smt3 to other proteins. Required for efficient recovery from DNA damage or S-phase arrest and normal mitosis. This may be as part of a checkpoint independent recovery process. From Schizosaccharomyces pombe (strain 972 / ATCC 24843) (Fission yeast).
   6188..6292    +  promoter       AmpR promoter: bla
   6293..7153    +  CDS            AmpR: β-lactamase; bla; confers resistance to ampicillin, carbenicillin, and related antibiotics
   7324..7912    +  rep_origin     ori: high-copy-number ColE1/pMB1/pBR322/pUC origin of replication
