>Addgene plasmid #98419 | pYZ166 | addgene full sequence | sequence record 198986 | Addgene NGS Result
AGCGCCCAATACGCAAACCGCCTCTCCCCGCGCGTTGGCCGATTCATTAATGCAGCTGGCACGACAGGTT
TCCCGACTGGAAAGCGGGCAGTGAGCGCAACGCAATTAATGTGAGTTAGCTCACTCATTAGGCACCCCAG
GCTTTACACTTTATGCTTCCGGCTCGTATGTTGTGTGGAATTGTGAGCGGATAACAATTTCACACAGGAA
ACAGCTATGACCATGATTACGCCAAGCGCGCAATTAACCCTCACTAAAGGGAACAAAAGCTGGAGCTCCA
CCGCGGTGGCGGCCGCTCTAGAACTAGTCGATCCGCCGGGCTGCAGGAATTCGATATCAAGGTTATCGAT
ACCGTCCACCTCGAGGGGGGGCCCGGTACCCAATTCGCCCTATAGTGAGTCGTATTACGCGCGCTCACTG
GCCGTCGTTTTACAACGTCGTGACTGGGAAAACCCTGGCGTTACCCAACTTAATCGCCTTGCAGCACATC
CCCCTTTCGCCAGCTGGCGTAATAGCGAAGAGGCCCGCACCGATCGCCCTTCCCAACAGTTGCGCAGCCT
GAATGGCGAATGG
[124 nt withheld, positions 574-697]
C
[91 nt withheld, positions 699-789]
A
[49 nt withheld, positions 791-839]
CCTTTGACGTTGGAGTCCACGTTCTTT
[37 nt withheld, positions 867-903]
ACCCTATCTCGGTCTATTCTTTTGATTTATAAGGGATTTTGCCGATTTCGGCCTATTGGTTAAAAAATGA
GCTGATTTAACAAAAATTTAACGCGAATTTTAACAAAATATTAACGTTTACAATTTAAATTAGCGTAACT
CCTTTACAAAATTAAAAATAACATCTTTTCATTGCTTATCGAACTATACGGAAACACACCAAAAAGGAAG
AAAACGTATTTTAATAAAGAAAGAAGGAATGCAAGCGCAATTAGCGAACACAAAATATATTGGGTACATC
AGAAAAGAAATGTGACGAGTCCGGAAGGGGAAAGGAAAGAGTTATAATTTGTCTAATTGAAACGTTCTAA
TAGGCCAGAAAAGGAAACCTCATTTTTTTGTATAGTATTCCTGCAATACAAGTTTAATAGTTTTTAGTAA
TATCGTATTCTCTTCTTCTGTGCCAACAGTGATACGCAATGCTCCTTCGCAAAGAGGCTCTGTACCTCTA
AATCTAACAACGACTTTGTGCATCGTGGCCATTTGTAAATAAAGATATTTTGCGGCATCGTTACTAGGCT
TACCTCCTTCTGGTCTATCTAAAACCTGAATGAGGATAAAATTTGCATCATAACCACCTATAATCTTGCC
CATTCCTTTAATGGTAGTAAGCTCTTTGCAAAGACGAACTCTTTGCTGTATAATAGCATCTCTATATGTA
TGCATTTTATCAATCGACTGAGGGGATAAAGCATCCAAAGCTAAACGAGAGGTGGGTTCGCTAATGTTAT
AAGGAGCCTTTAATGAGTTCATAATGGTAGCAATAGGTTTACTTGTCAAACAAAATCCGATACGAATACC
TGCTAGACCGAAAGATTTCGAAAGGGTTTGGCAAACAGCAAGGTTTGGATATTCATTGACAAGAGTTAAG
GCAGACATATCGGGAGCAGAGAAATCAATATAGGCCTCATCGACGACAACGATTCCATTCCATGTAGGGT
GCTCCAAAATCTTCTTAATATCCTCCAGTTTAAGAGCCTTAGCTGTTGGATTACCAGGGGAACAAGCAAA
AAAGACTTTGATGGCACTATCTTTAGAAAGTGTTTCGCAAATAGCATCGACGTTCAAATTGAAATCTGGT
TCAAGGAGAACCTTAACAACCTCAACATCGTTGATTTTTGCAGACACCGTATACATTCCGTACGAAGGTG
GACACATCAAAATCTTATCTTTTCCAGGAATACAAGAAATGCGAATTAAGGAGTCAATAATTTCATCGCT
GCCAACACCCATGCAAATGTTATCTGGTGTTAGTGGCTTGGTAATGGAAAGCTCTTTGTTTCTCAAATCA
CATAATCTTTGCTTTACTTCGATCTGTCTAGGATCGGGATAACGATTAAATTCCACACCGTCCACGGAAA
TAACCGAACCATAAGCACATTCATTGGCATCAAGAAGGACACCTTCAGAGAAGTCATCTCTCGCACAGCG
ATAAGGCTGAAGTTCTAAGATATTTTTACGAAGACAAGTATTCAAATCAAACATCGTATCTCTTTCGATG
TGTTTTTGTTAAAGTAAGAAGAAAGCGATCGATGAGATTAATTAATAATTAACCTAAGATGCAGGTGATA
TCTATAAATATATAGTGTGTAGCAATGTGAGTCTTTAATTCATTACAACGTGTATCACCGTGTCATTATA
TCCAATAAATTCAGAAACCTGAAGAGGAAAGAGAAATAAAGCTCGATATGTCTTTCATTTCCAAATACAA
TTATAAGTGCAATAGTAAAGAAAACGTTGAAAGCTTGATAAAAATTTCGTTACTATACTAATGCTGTAAA
GAAAATGCACCATGTCGATCGACTCTAGAGGATCAGAAAATTATCGCCATAAAAGACAGAATAAGTCATC
AGCGGTTGTTTCATTTCCTATATTTTTTTTTTATTTTTTTATTTTTTAATAAGGGAAAATTTAACGTCTA
AGGATACAGAAGATTGTTAGCACATTAAAGTAATAAAGGCTTAAGTAGTAAGTGCCTTAGCATGTTATTG
TATTTCAAAGGACATAATCTAAAATAATAACAATATCATTTCTCACAAGTTATTCAATTTTCTTTTTTTT
TTCTAATAATATCAAGAATGTATTATTTGTTTGACATAAGTCAACTAATTTATTTAATATGCTGGATTAA
TCTTGCAGACATGTAAATTAACAAGTTTTAGTCAAATAACGTTGAAGTTTCAATGAACTCAAATAATTTC
TCTTTTTTTTTATATAACCATAATCTGATTTATATTTTCCGCAGGGATCAACTGAAGTTATGACATTTGG
ATTGGATCACTTATAACCTTGGTCGCCAAATAATACAAAAATCAGCGTTATAAAACAAAGAAGGTTTTTG
TTAAGAAATTAATCCTCTTTCTTGATAAGAAAGTTGAACCGAAATTGCAGATACTGATATATGAAAATAA
TACCCACAATTTTGGGAATAGCGCAAGCCTCAATTTAAACAATAGGTGAGGACACATGATAATGACCTCA
ATGATTGTTAGAAGAAAAGAGCCTCATTACAAAATCGAAAAATGAATGGTTGGGTACAAGTTTCCAAAAC
ATGGTAAAGTGGACTTTGCGTATGAGACGTAAATAGAAAAAAACACTTGTTATATGTTTTCTAGAATTAT
TGTTGTCTCTTTATGGTTGGATGATGCAAAATAGTAATTTCGGTTAGTTGCTGTAAAACACCACGAGACA
AATAGATATGGATATTTATTAAATCAGGAAAAACGTAACTCTCGGCTACTGGATGGTTCAGTCACCCAAC
GATTACTGGGGAGAGAAAACAGGGCAAAAGCAAAGCTTAAAGGAATCCGATTGTCATTCGGCAATGTGCA
GCGAAACTAAAAACCGGATAATGGACCTGTTAATCGAAACATTGAAGATAAAGGAAGAGGAATCCTGGCA
TATCATCAATTGAATAAGTTGAATTAATTATTTCAATCTCATTCTCACTTTCTGACTTATAGTCGCTTTG
TTAAATCATATGTCGACTCTAGAGGATCCCCGGGTAAAAGGAATGTCTCCCTTGCCAGTACTGCTAGGGT
TTTTCTTTCAAACTATGGAAGCCCATTCAAGCTGCATATTACGATTTTGTTTTTCGCTTTTAGAAAGTGG
TTTAGATGAGATAATAGAAAAATTCTTGATCTCCGACAACGAGTACTTTTATTTTTTTTGCTAATCACTT
TACTCAATATTAGCTCGAAATCGTAGAAACGTAGACGGGTGCGGGATACCGAGTGGTGTAGTTAAGAATT
TTTATAAACCACGTGGCCCAAAAATATGAACCCAAAACGTTTATACATGAGTATACTTTAAGAAGGCTAT
ACCCCTTCGTGTTAGATGTAGTTTTAGCTACCCAACCCGAGTCTATGAGCTTGACTTCAGATGTAGAAGG
CATTAAATCGTTTTGAATATTAATTAAAAAACGATGAAAATTAAATATTTAAAAGCAATCATACGCTGAA
AATTTAGTGCTGTGGCTAATCCTTCAACATGGAAATGCCATAAAAGTGACTTTGACAAAAAAAAAAGTAT
ATACAGGTAGTAAACTCATCTACTTCATTGACTTTGTTTACAGCATGTGGAAGGAGGAATATTTATTGCT
AAATCGTAGTTTAACATTCAATAAGTAATACTATTGAAATTCGACAAGATTGGCCGCATGGATGAAAAAG
AGGCATTTTGCTTTGGGAGAATTAGTCCAAATTAGAACTGAAAAAAAAACTTTACGAGGCAAAAATGTCG
GATTGAGATCGTAAAAGTTCGCTCGTCGTCTTTTGCTTTGTGATTGTTTTCATGGATACATCTTGCTGGA
TATTTAAATTTTAGTACTATGTATAAGATATTCTATAAATGTTTTATCACCCAAACCTGTTAGCGCCTTC
TTAATTCTATTCAATCTGGCTTTTGCTCTGAGACTACTTCTTGGACTTTCACTACTTGTTAGTTATACGG
AATTTGTGTAATTAGAAGTGAAATAATCCTTTCTATTAGTAATGCGAGCTGCAATTCGAGTCTAACTCCT
TAACCACTCGGACATAGTGACTTATCTGACACTCATTGTAAATTAATATATATATAGGCATTTTGTTTAG
TTAAAGGTACTTAAGTAATTAGTATAAACGAACCAATTTTATAATCAGGAAGTTAAGTGAATGGTAGCAC
ATGTCGTAAAAATTGTGAATTTTTATTGAATAATATTTTAAATACAAGCCTTTCTAGACTAGGTATACTC
ATAAACATATATGAGCAAAAGGATAGAGGAGATTACATTGCATCTTCTACAAATTTATTTATTGCCCTTT
ACTGAAAAATTAAATAATGAGTACTAAATGATAAAAAGCGCTCAGTACAAGAAAGATTGCAAAAATATTG
CATTCTTCATGAATTAAAGTTGCATATAAGGCATATTGAAAGTAATAGTACTAAAACAGCAGTTAGCGAA
AATTAATAGAATTATATTCGCAAGACAATTGTGACATTAAATTAAAAAATTGTAGAATTTTTACTATCCT
CTTTAACGCCATGAGCCTTTATAAAAAGGTTAAATTAGTTTTAACATTCTTTTTTTGAGTAAGAGTTTAC
AATTTATCAAAACCTGTGTTATTATATTCATTAGTTTCAATTTATTAGCATCTAGAGAAAAATCAATTGG
CAGTTACATTGTTGGAATTTATGAAGAAAAAGAATCTACAACGGAGAATAAGTTGCTGATCGCTTTCCCT
AAAATTGTATATTTTGCTGAGCTTATTTTGACATTTCGTTGAAGTTTTCTCTAATTCGCATTCATTTTAA
GTAAAACAATGAGAAATAAAATTACAAAAAATACAAATTAAAATACAATTTTTAGCTATAATTATAGACG
ATGCCCTTGTATCCCATTCTGTCTCGCTTGCCCCTACTTTTTATCTTTTATATACCATAATGAACGCTGC
CGCTACTAACCATACCCCGATTTTACATTTCGGACTCCCAAGGACGTACAAAATAGAAAACTATAGAAAA
AAATAATCAGAAAATAGCATGTCATCTCTTTGTAAAACGCGTTTGCAAGAAGAAAGGAAACAATGGAGAA
GAGATCATCCATTTGTATGTAAATTTTAGTAAACTTGAAGAAATCACTAACAACTTCTCTTACTTAGGGA
TTCTATGCAAAACCTTGTAAATCATCTGATGGAGGACTCGATTTAATGAATTGGAAGGTTGGATTTCCAG
GTGGCACTTTTCGGGGAAATGTGCGCGGAACCCCTATTTGTTTATTTTTCTAAATACATTCAAATATGTA
TCCGCTCATGAGACAATAACCCTGATAAATGCTTCAATAATATTGAAAAAGGAAGAGTATGAGTATTCAA
CATTTCCGTGTCGCCCTTATTCCCTTTTTTGCGGCATTTTGCCTTCCTGTTTTTGCTCACCCAGAAACGC
TGGTGAAAGTAAAAGATGCTGAAGATCAGTTGGGTGCACGAGTGGGTTACATCGAACTGGATCTCAACAG
CGGTAAGATCCTTGAGAGTTTTCGCCCCGAAGAACGTTTTCCAATGATGAGCACTTTTAAAGTTCTGCTA
TGTGGCGCGGTATTATCCCGTATTGACGCCGGGCAAGAGCAACTCGGTCGCCGCATACACTATTCTCAGA
ATGACTTGGTTGAGTACTCACCAGTCACAGAAAAGCATCTTACGGATGGCATGACAGTAAGAGAATTATG
CAGTGCTGCCATAACCATGAGTGATAACACTGCGGCCAACTTACTTCTGACAACGATCGGAGGACCGAAG
GAGCTAACCGCTTTTTTGCACAACATGGGGGATCATGTAACTCGCCTTGATCGTTGGGAACCGGAGCTGA
ATGAAGCCATACCAAACGACGAGCGTGACACCACGATGCCTGTAGCAATGGCAACAACGTTGCGCAAACT
ATTAACTGGCGAACTACTTACTCTAGCTTCCCGGCAACAATTAATAGACTGGATGGAGGCGGATAAAGTT
GCAGGACCACTTCTGCGCTCGGCCCTTCCGGCTGGCTGGTTTATTGCTGATAAATCTGGAGCCGGTGAGC
GTGGATCTCGCGGTATCATTGCAGCACTGGGGCCAGATGGTAAGCCCTCCCGTATCGTAGTTATCTACAC
GACGGGGAGTCAGGCAACTATGGATGAACGAAATAGACAGATCGCTGAGATAGGTGCCTCACTGATTAAG
CATTGGTAACTGTCAGACCAAGTTTACTCATATATACTTTAGATTGATTTAAAACTTCATTTTTAATTTA
AAAGGATCTAGGTGAAGATCCTTTTTGATAATCTCATGACCAAAATCCCTTAACGTGAGTTTTCGTTCCA
CTGAGCGTCAGACCCCGTAGAAAAGATCAAAGGATCTTCTTGAGATCCTTTTTTTCTGCGCGTAATCTGC
TGCTTGCAAACAAAAAAACCACCGCTACCAGCGGTGGTTTGTTTGCCGGATCAAGAGCTACCAACTCTTT
TTCCGAAGGTAACTGGCTTCAGCAGAGCGCAGATACCAAATACTGTTCTTCTAGTGTAGCCGTAGTTAGG
CCACCACTTCAAGAACTCTGTAGCACCGCCTACATACCTCGCTCTGCTAATCCTGTTACCAGTGGCTGCT
GCCAGTGGCGATAAGTCGTGTCTTACCGGGTTGGACTCAAGACGATAGTTACCGGATAAGGCGCAGCGGT
CGGGCTGAACGGGGGGTTCGTGCACACAGCCCAGCTTGGAGCGAACGACCTACACCGAACTGAGATACCT
ACAGCGTGAGCTATGAGAAAGCGCCACGCTTCCCGAAGGGAGAAAGGCGGACAGGTATCCGGTAAGCGGC
AGGGTCGGAACAGGAGAGCGCACGAGGGAGCTTCCAGGGGGAAACGCCTGGTATCTTTATAGTCCTGTCG
GGTTTCGCCACCTCTGACTTGAGCGTCGATTTTTGTGATGCTCGTCAGGGGGGCGGAGCCTATGGAAAAA
CGCCAGCAACGCGGCCTTTTTACGGTTCCTGGCCTTTTGCTGGCCTTTTGCTCACATGTTCTTTCCTGCG
TTATCCCCTGATTCTGTGGATAACCGTATTACCGCCTTTGAGTGAGCTGATACCGCTCGCCGCAGCCGAA
CGACCGAGCGCAGCGAGTCAGTGAGCGAGGAAGCGGAAG
Features (pLannotate 1.2.2; 18 found; start..end, strand, type, name):
      2..94      +  CDS            lacI (fragment): lac repressor; lacI; The lac repressor binds to the lac operator to inhibit transcription in E. coli. This inhibition can be relieved by adding lactose or isopropyl-β-D-thiogalactopyranoside (IPTG).
    107..128     +  protein_bind   CAP binding site: CAP binding activates transcription in the presence of cAMP. E. coli catabolite activator protein
    143..173     +  promoter       lac promoter: promoter for the E. coli lac operon
    181..197     +  protein_bind   lac operator: The lac repressor binds to the lac operator to inhibit transcription in E. coli. This inhibition can be relieved by adding lactose or isopropyl-β-D-thiogalactopyranoside (IPTG). lac repressor encoded by lacI
    242..260     +  promoter       T3 promoter: promoter for bacteriophage T3 RNA polymerase
    273..380     +  misc_feature   MCS: pBluescript multiple cloning site
    389..407     -  promoter       T7 promoter: promoter for bacteriophage T7 RNA polymerase
    415..570     +  CDS            lacZα (fragment): LacZα fragment of β-galactosidase; lacZ fragment
    574..1029    +  rep_origin     f1 ori (sequence partly withheld): f1 bacteriophage origin of replication; arrow indicates direction of (+) strand synthesis
   1276..2427    -  CDS            his3: HIS8_SCHPO - Protein inferred from homology: Swiss-Prot protein existence level 3. From Schizosaccharomyces pombe (strain 972 / ATCC 24843) (Fission yeast).
   2767..3921    +  promoter       nmt1 promoter: wild-type nmt1 promoter from Schizosaccharomyces pombe, conferring strong thiamine-repressible expression
   3925..3949    -  misc_feature   MCS (fragment): pUC18/19 multiple cloning site
   5018..5801    -  rep_origin     ars1: Schizosaccharomyces pombe autonomously replicating sequence ars1
   5962..6027    +  CDS            hus5 (fragment): UBC9_SCHPO - Also known as ubc9. Experimental evidence at protein level: Swiss-Prot protein existence level 1. Catalyzes the covalent attachment of ubiquitin-like protein SUMO/Smt3 to other proteins. Required for efficient recovery from DNA damage or S-phase arrest and normal mitosis. This may be as part of a checkpoint independent recovery process. From Schizosaccharomyces pombe (strain 972 / ATCC 24843) (Fission yeast).
   6081..6155    +  CDS            hus5 (fragment): UBC9_SCHPO - Also known as ubc9. Experimental evidence at protein level: Swiss-Prot protein existence level 1. Catalyzes the covalent attachment of ubiquitin-like protein SUMO/Smt3 to other proteins. Required for efficient recovery from DNA damage or S-phase arrest and normal mitosis. This may be as part of a checkpoint independent recovery process. From Schizosaccharomyces pombe (strain 972 / ATCC 24843) (Fission yeast).
   6177..6281    +  promoter       AmpR promoter: bla
   6282..7142    +  CDS            AmpR: β-lactamase; bla; confers resistance to ampicillin, carbenicillin, and related antibiotics
   7313..7901    +  rep_origin     ori: high-copy-number ColE1/pMB1/pBR322/pUC origin of replication
