[The description below was written by a language model from this plasmid's Addgene catalogue record and pLannotate feature annotations shown in this document.]
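Description:
pYZ166 is an empty-backbone expression vector for the fission yeast Schizosaccharomyces pombe, built as an E. coli–yeast shuttle plasmid of about 8.1 kb. In bacteria it is maintained at high copy from a ColE1/pUC-type origin and selected with ampicillin through the β-lactamase gene (AmpR) and its own promoter. In S. pombe it replicates episomally from the ars1 autonomously replicating sequence and is selected through the S. pombe his3 gene, which complements histidine auxotrophy in a his3-deficient host. pBluescript-derived elements are also present: an f1 origin for single-stranded DNA production, the lac promoter/operator region with a lacZα fragment, and a multiple cloning site flanked by T3 and T7 promoters. Two short fragments matching the S. pombe hus5 gene lie next to ars1 and are probably carried-over genomic sequence rather than functional elements.

The expression module is an nmt-family promoter followed by a short pUC-type polylinker fragment where a gene of interest would be inserted; no insert is present. The catalogue entry describes the promoter as nmt41, the attenuated mutant of nmt1 that gives medium-strength, thiamine-repressible expression, and the annotation of the depositor's sequence agrees. The annotation of the repository's sequencing result, which is 11 nt shorter overall, instead labels this region as the wild-type nmt1 promoter. The two variants differ only slightly, so this may simply be an annotation ambiguity, but the record does not resolve it. No terminator is annotated downstream of the cloning site. The plasmid belongs to a set of common entry vectors designed for S. pombe alongside designer selectable-marker deletions, and it suits regulated, moderate-level expression of cloned genes in fission yeast.
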