Addgene plasmid #98419: pYZ166
Purpose: (Empty Backbone) Pombe Expression Vector - nmt41 promoter with Sp.his3 marker
Depositing lab: Jef Boeke. Depositing organization: NYU Grossman School of Medicine. Publication: Construction of Designer Selectable Marker Deletions with CRISPR-Cas9 Toolbox in Schizosaccharomyces pombe and Optimized Design of Common Entry Vectors. Zhao Y, Boeke JD. G3 (Bethesda). 2018 Jan 10. pii: g3.117.300363. doi: 10.1534/g3.117.300363. PubMed 29321167.
Backbone
  Vector backbone: pYZ166
  Backbone size (bp): 8093
  Vector type: Yeast Expression
  Selectable markers: Sphis3
Growth in bacteria
  Bacterial resistance: Ampicillin, 100 μg/mL
  Growth temperature: 37°C
  Growth strain: DH5alpha
  Copy number: High Copy
Terms and licenses: Academic/Nonprofit Terms; Industry Terms: Not Available to Industry
How to cite: pYZ166 was a gift from Jef Boeke (Addgene plasmid # 98419 ; http://n2t.net/addgene:98419 ; RRID:Addgene_98419)
